>Addgene plasmid #224119 | pAAV2-CAGIG-WGA-mCherry | addgene full sequence | sequence record 446520 | Addgene NGS Result
CTCGTGCACCCAACTGATCTTCAGCATCTTTTACTTTCACCAGCGTTTCTGGGTGAGCAAAAACAGGAAG
GCAAAATGCCGCAAAAAAGGGAATAAGGGCGACACGGAAATGTTGAATACTCATACTCTTCCTTTTTCAA
TATTATTGAAGCATTTATCAGGGTTATTGTCTCATGAGCGGATACATATTTGAATGTATTTAGAAAAATA
AACAAATAGGGGTTCCGCGCACATTTCCCCGAAAAGTGCCACCTAAATTGTAAGCGTTAATATTTTGTTA
AAATTCGCGTTAAATTTTTGTTAAATCAGCTCATTTTTTAACCAATAGGCCGAAATCGGCAAAATCCCTT
ATAAATCAAAAGAATAGACCGAGATAGGGT
[37 nt withheld, positions 381-417]
AAAGAACGTGGACTCCAACGTCAAAGG
[49 nt withheld, positions 445-493]
T
[91 nt withheld, positions 495-585]
G
[124 nt withheld, positions 587-710]
CCCATTCGCCATTCAGGCTGCGCAACTGTTGGGAAGGGCGATCGGTGCGGGCCTCTTCGCTATTACGCCA
GCTGCGCGCTCGCTCGCTCACTGAGGCCGCCCGGGCAAAGCCCGGGCGTCGGGCGACCTTTGGTCGCCCG
GCCTCAGTGAGCGAGCGAGCGCGCAGAGAGGGAGTGGCCAACTCCATCACTAGGGGTTCCTTGTAGTTAA
TGATTAACCCGCCATGCTACTTATCTACGTAGACGCGTATAGCGCTCATATGGAAGAGTACCATTGACGT
CAATAATGACGTATGTTCCCATAGTAACGCCAATAGGGACTTTCCATTGACGTCAATGGGTGGAGTATTT
ACGGTAAACTGCCCACTTGGCAGTACATCAAGTGTATCATATGCCAAGTACGCCCCCTATTGACGTCAAT
GACGGTAAATGGCCCGCCTGGCATTATGCCCAGTACATGACCTTATGGGACTTTCCTACTTGGCAGTACA
TCTACGTATTAGTCATCGCTATTACCATGGTCGAGGTGAGCCCCACGTTCTGCTTCACTCTCCCCATCTC
CCCCCCCTCCCCACCCCCAATTTTGTATTTATTTATTTTTTAATTATTTTGTGCAGCGATGGGGGCGGGG
GGGGGGGGGGCGCGCGCCAGGCGGGGCGGGGCGGGGCGAGGGGCGGGGCGGGGCGAGGCGGAGAGGTGCG
GCGGCAGCCAATCAGAGCGGCGCGCTCCGAAAGTTTCCTTTTATGGCGAGGCGGCGGCGGCGGCGGCCCT
ATAAAAAGCGAAGCGCGCGGCGGGCGGGCGCCACTAGTAGATCTTGGAGTCGCTGCGCGCTGCCTTCGCC
CCGTGCCCCGCTCCGCCGCCGCCTCGCGCCGCCCGCCCCGGCTCTGACTGACCGCGTTACTCCCACAGGT
GAGCGGGCGGGACGGCCCTTCTCCTCCGGGCTGTAATTAGGCTTGGTTTAATGACGGCTTGTTTCTTTTC
TGTGGCTGCGTGAAAGCCTTGAGGGGCTCCGGGAGGGCCCTTTGTGCGGGGGGAGCGGCTCGGGGCTGTC
CGCGGGGGGACGGCTGCCTTCGGGGGGGACGGGGCAGGGCGGGGTTCGGCTTCTGGCGTGTGACCGGCGG
CTCTAGAGCCTCTGCTAACCATGTTCATGCCTTCTTCTTTTTCCTACAGCTCGGTACCTCGCGAGCCTAG
GGCTAGCTGGATCCGCCACCATGGAAACCGACACACTGCTGCTGTGGGTGCTGCTTCTTTGGGTGCCCGG
ATCTACAGGCGACGGCCCTGTTATGACAGCCCAGGCTCAAAGATGTGGCGAGCAGGGCAGCAACATGGAA
TGCCCCAACAACCTGTGCTGCAGCCAGTACGGCTATTGTGGCATGGGCGGCGATTACTGCGGAAAGGGCT
GTCAGAATGGCGCCTGCTGGACCAGCAAGAGATGTGGATCTCAAGCCGGCGGAGCCACCTGTCCTAACAA
TCACTGCTGTTCTCAGTACGGCCACTGCGGCTTTGGCGCCGAATATTGTGGCGCCGGATGTCAAGGCGGA
CCTTGCAGAGCCGATATTAAGTGCGGCTCTCAGAGCGGCGGCAAGCTGTGCCCAAACAATCTGTGTTGTT
CCCAGTGGGGCTTCTGCGGCCTGGGCTCTGAATTTTGTGGCGGAGGTTGTCAGTCCGGCGCCTGCAGTAC
AGATAAGCCCTGTGGAAAAGACGCTGGCGGCAGAGTGTGCACCAACAACTACTGCTGCTCTAAGTGGGGC
AGCTGCGGCATCGGCCCTGGATATTGCGGAGCTGGTTGTCAGAGCGGAGGCTGTGATGCCGCTAGAGATC
CTCCTGTGGCCAGCGCCACTATGGTGTCTAAGGGCGAAGAGGACAACATGGCCATCATCAAAGAATTCAT
GCGGTTCAAGGTGCACATGGAAGGCAGCGTGAACGGCCACGAGTTCGAGATTGAAGGCGAAGGCGAGGGC
AGACCCTACGATGGAACACAGACCGCCAAGCTGAAAGTGACCAAAGGCGGCCCTCTGCCTTTTGCCTGGG
ACATTCTGAGCCCTCAGTTTATGTACGGCAGCAAGGCCTACGTGAAGCACCCCGCCGATATTCCCGACTA
CCTGAAGCTGAGCTTCCCCGAGGGCTTCAAGTGGGAGAGAGTGATGAACTTCGAGGACGGCGGCGTGGTC
ACCGTGACTCAAGATAGCTCTCTGCAGGACGGCGAGTTCATCTACAAAGTGAAGCTGCGGGGCACCAACT
TTCCCTCTGATGGCCCCGTGATGCAGAAAAAGACCATGGGCTGGGAAGCCAGCAGCGAGAGAATGTACCC
TGAAGATGGCGCCCTGAAGGGCGAGATCAAGCAGCGGCTGAAACTGAAGGATGGCGGCCACTACGACGCC
GAAGTGAAAACCACCTACAAGGCCAAGAAACCCGTGCAGCTGCCTGGCGCCTACAACGTGAACATCAAGC
TGGACATCACCAGCCACAACGAGGACTACACCATCGTGGAACAGTACGAGAGAGCCGAAGGCAGACACAG
CACAGGCGGAATGGACGAGCTGTACAAGTGATAGAAGCTTCTCGAGGATATCAAGCTTATCGATAATCAA
CCTCTGGATTACAAAATTTGTGAAAGATTGACTGGTATTCTTAACTATGTTGCTCCTTTTACGCTATGTG
GATACGCTGCTTTAATGCCTTTGTATCATGCTATTGCTTCCCGTATGGCTTTCATTTTCTCCTCCTTGTA
TAAATCCTGGTTGCTGTCTCTTTATGAGGAGTTGTGGCCCGTTGTCAGGCAACGTGGCGTGGTGTGCACT
GTGTTTGCTGACGCAACCCCCACTGGTTGGGGCATTGCCACCACCTGTCAGCTCCTTTCCGGGACTTTCG
CTTTCCCCCTCCCTATTGCCACGGCGGAACTCATCGCCGCCTGCCTTGCCCGCTGCTGGACAGGGGCTCG
GCTGTTGGGCACTGACAATTCCGTGGTGTTGTCGGGGAAATCATCGTCCTTTCCTTGGCTGCTCGCCTGT
GTTGCCACCTGGATTCTGCGCGGGACGTCCTTCTGCTACGTCCCTTCGGCCCTCAATCCAGCGGACCTTC
CTTCCCGCGGCCTGCTGCCGGCTCTGCGGCCTCTTCCGCGTCTTCGCCTTCGCCCTCAGACGAGTCGGAT
CTCCCTTTGGGCCGCCTCCCCGCATCGATACCGTCGACCCGGGCGGCCGCTTCGAGCAGACATGATAAGA
TACATTGATGAGTTTGGACAAACCACAACTAGAATGCAGTGAAAAAAATGCTTTATTTGTGAAATTTGTG
ATGCTATTGCTTTATTTGTAACCATTATAAGCTGCAATAAACAAGTTAACAACAACAATTGCATTCATTT
TATGTTTCAGGTTCAGGAGGAGATGTGGGAGGTTTTTTAAAGCAAGTAAAACCTCTACAAATGTGGTAAA
ATCGATAAGGATCTTCCTAGAGCATGGCTACGTAGATAAGTAGCATGGCGGGTTAATCATTAACTACAAG
GAACCCCTAGTGATGGAGTTGGCCACTCCCTCTCTGCGCGCTCGCTCGCTCACTGAGGCCGGGCGACCAA
AGGTCGCCCGACGCCCGGGCTTTGCCCGGGCGGCCTCAGTGAGCGAGCGAGCGCGCAGCTGCATTAATGA
ATCGGCCAACGCGCGGGGAGAGGCGGTTTGCGTATTGGGCGCTCTTCCGCTTCCTCGCTCACTGACTCGC
TGCGCTCGGTCGTTCGGCTGCGGCGAGCGGTATCAGCTCACTCAAAGGCGGTAATACGGTTATCCACAGA
ATCAGGGGATAACGCAGGAAAGAACATGTGAGCAAAAGGCCAGCAAAAGGCCAGGAACCGTAAAAAGGCC
GCGTTGCTGGCGTTTTTCCATAGGCTCCGCCCCCCTGACGAGCATCACAAAAATCGACGCTCAAGTCAGA
GGTGGCGAAACCCGACAGGACTATAAAGATACCAGGCGTTTCCCCCTGGAAGCTCCCTCGTGCGCTCTCC
TGTTCCGACCCTGCCGCTTACCGGATACCTGTCCGCCTTTCTCCCTTCGGGAAGCGTGGCGCTTTCTCAT
AGCTCACGCTGTAGGTATCTCAGTTCGGTGTAGGTCGTTCGCTCCAAGCTGGGCTGTGTGCACGAACCCC
CCGTTCAGCCCGACCGCTGCGCCTTATCCGGTAACTATCGTCTTGAGTCCAACCCGGTAAGACACGACTT
ATCGCCACTGGCAGCAGCCACTGGTAACAGGATTAGCAGAGCGAGGTATGTAGGCGGTGCTACAGAGTTC
TTGAAGTGGTGGCCTAACTACGGCTACACTAGAAGAACAGTATTTGGTATCTGCGCTCTGCTGAAGCCAG
TTACCTTCGGAAAAAGAGTTGGTAGCTCTTGATCCGGCAAACAAACCACCGCTGGTAGCGGTGGTTTTTT
TGTTTGCAAGCAGCAGATTACGCGCAGAAAAAAAGGATCTCAAGAAGATCCTTTGATCTTTTCTACGGGG
TCTGACGCTCAGTGGAACGAAAACTCACGTTAAGGGATTTTGGTCATGAGATTATCAAAAAGGATCTTCA
CCTAGATCCTTTTAAATTAAAAATGAAGTTTTAAATCAATCTAAAGTATATATGAGTAAACTTGGTCTGA
CAGTTACCAATGCTTAATCAGTGAGGCACCTATCTCAGCGATCTGTCTATTTCGTTCATCCATAGTTGCC
TGACTCCCCGTCGTGTAGATAACTACGATACGGGAGGGCTTACCATCTGGCCCCAGTGCTGCAATGATAC
CGCGAGACCCACGCTCACCGGCTCCAGATTTATCAGCAATAAACCAGCCAGCCGGAAGGGCCGAGCGCAG
AAGTGGTCCTGCAACTTTATCCGCCTCCATCCAGTCTATTAATTGTTGCCGGGAAGCTAGAGTAAGTAGT
TCGCCAGTTAATAGTTTGCGCAACGTTGTTGCCATTGCTACAGGCATCGTGGTGTCACGCTCGTCGTTTG
GTATGGCTTCATTCAGCTCCGGTTCCCAACGATCAAGGCGAGTTACATGATCCCCCATGTTGTGCAAAAA
AGCGGTTAGCTCCTTCGGTCCTCCGATCGTTGTCAGAAGTAAGTTGGCCGCAGTGTTATCACTCATGGTT
ATGGCAGCACTGCATAATTCTCTTACTGTCATGCCATCCGTAAGATGCTTTTCTGTGACTGGTGAGTACT
CAACCAAGTCATTCTGAGAATAGTGTATGCGGCGACCGAGTTGCTCTTGCCCGGCGTCAATACGGGATAA
TACCGCGCCACATAGCAGAACTTTAAAAGTGCTCATCATTGGAAAACGTTCTTCGGGGCGAAAACTCTCA
AGGATCTTACCGCTGTTGAGATCCAGTTCGATGTAACCCA
Features (pLannotate 1.2.2; 19 found; start..end, strand, type, name):
    125..229     -  promoter       AmpR promoter: bla
    282..710     -  rep_origin     f1 ori (sequence partly withheld): f1 bacteriophage origin of replication; arrow indicates direction of (+) strand synthesis
    715..784     -  CDS            lacZα (fragment): LacZα fragment of β-galactosidase; lacZ fragment
    779..911     -  repeat_region  AAV2 ITR (fragment): inverted terminal repeat of adeno-associated virus serotype 2 inverted
    981..1229    +  enhancer       CMV enhancer (fragment): human cytomegalovirus immediate early enhancer
   1231..1506    +  promoter       chicken β-actin promoter: No description available
   1526..1660    +  intron         hybrid intron (fragment): hybrid between chicken β-actin (CBA) and minute virus of mice (MMV) introns (Gray et al., 2011)
   1749..1879    +  intron         chimeric intron (fragment): chimera between introns from chicken β-actin and rabbit β-globin
   1921..1983    +  CDS            KV3A6_MOUSE (fragment): Experimental evidence at protein level: Swiss-Prot protein existence level 1. From Mus musculus (Mouse).
   2005..2115    +  CDS            AMP_LYMAR (fragment): Experimental evidence at protein level: Swiss-Prot protein existence level 1. [Antimicrobial peptide 1a]: Binds chitin (By similarity). Has antifungal activity against F.oxysporum 16/10 (IC(50)=4.1 uM) and B.sorokiniana 6/10 (IC(50)=2.7 uM) (PubMed:21434417). Inhibits germination of fungal spores (PubMed:21434417). From Leymus arenarius (Lyme grass) (Elymus arenarius).
   2551..3258    +  CDS            mCherry: mCherry is a basic (constitutively fluorescent) red fluorescent protein published in 2004, derived from Discosoma sp.. It is reported to be a very rapidly-maturing monomer with low acid sensitivity.
   3277..3295    +  misc_feature   MCS (fragment): pBluescript multiple cloning site
   3295..3883    +  misc_feature   WPRE: woodchuck hepatitis virus posttranscriptional regulatory element
   3926..4047    -  polyA_signal   SV40 poly(A) signal: SV40 polyadenylation signal
   4070..4138    -  CDS            large T antigen (fragment): large T antigen from SV40 (simian virus 40)
   4209..4342    +  repeat_region  AAV2 ITR: inverted terminal repeat of adeno-associated virus serotype 2 inverted
   4336..4392    -  CDS            lacI (fragment): lac repressor; lacI; The lac repressor binds to the lac operator to inhibit transcription in E. coli. This inhibition can be relieved by adding lactose or isopropyl-β-D-thiogalactopyranoside (IPTG).
   4575..5163    -  rep_origin     ori: high-copy-number ColE1/pMB1/pBR322/pUC origin of replication
   5334..124     -  CDS            AmpR (across the origin): β-lactamase; bla; confers resistance to ampicillin, carbenicillin, and related antibiotics
