[The description below was written by a language model from this plasmid's Addgene catalogue record and pLannotate feature annotations shown in this document.]
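Description:
pAAV2-CAGIG-WGA-mCherry is a 6,070 bp AAV2 transfer plasmid for mammalian expression, built on the pAAV2-CAGIG backbone. It is propagated in E. coli through a high-copy ColE1/pUC-type origin and selected with ampicillin via the β-lactamase gene. An f1 phage origin is also present. The expression cassette lies between two AAV2 inverted terminal repeats, which allow it to be packaged into recombinant AAV particles when helper functions are supplied; the plasmid can also be transfected directly. One ITR is annotated only as a fragment. Small lacZα, lacI and SV40 large T fragments in the annotation appear to be backbone remnants rather than functional genes.

The cassette is driven by the CAGIG promoter, annotated as a CMV enhancer fragment, the chicken β-actin promoter and downstream hybrid/chimeric intron segments. This is a CAG-style arrangement for strong, broad expression. The 1,344 bp synthetic insert encodes wheat germ agglutinin (isolectin 2, Triticum aestivum) at the N terminus fused to the red fluorescent protein mCherry at the C terminus. Just upstream of the lectin region, the automated annotation detects a short match to a mouse immunoglobulin kappa variable-region protein, possibly a leader sequence, which would fit the secreted nature of the protein. It also detects a chitin-binding peptide homology within the WGA coding region. WGA carries mutations that the record describes only by reference to the literature. A WPRE follows the coding sequence to enhance transcript stability and expression, and an SV40 polyadenylation signal terminates the transcript.

According to the record, the fusion labels the Golgi apparatus, endoplasmic reticulum and secretory pathway, and its secreted form labels lysosomes.
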