Addgene plasmid #224119: pAAV2-CAGIG-WGA-mCherry
Purpose: To express the fusion protein composed of the Wheat germ agluttinin to the fluorescent protein mCherry. Labels the Golgi apparatus, ER and the secretory pathway. Secreted form, labels Lysosomes.
Depositing lab: Pantelis Tsoulfas. Depositing organization: University of Miami.
Backbone
  Vector backbone: pAAV2-CAGIG
  Backbone size w/o insert (bp): 4726
  Total vector size (bp): 6070
  Vector type: Mammalian Expression, AAV
Growth in bacteria
  Bacterial resistance: Ampicillin, 100 μg/mL
  Growth temperature: 37°C
  Growth strain: NEB Stable
  Copy number: High Copy
Gene/Insert
  Gene/Insert name: WGA-mCherry (alt name: Wheat germ Isolectin 2, WGA2)
  Species: Triticum aestivum
  Insert size (bp): 1344
  Mutation: All mutations related to the WGA in this construct can be found in PMIDs: 1483481, 10027287, 35524141
  GenBank ID: NP_001414927 NP_001414927
  Promoter: CAGIG
  Tag / fusion protein: WGA (N terminal on insert); mCherry (C terminal on insert)
  Cloning method: Gene Synthesis
  Sequencing primers: 5′ pACCS-5; 3′ WPRE-R
Terms and licenses: Academic/Nonprofit Terms; Industry Terms: Not Available to Industry
How to cite: pAAV2-CAGIG-WGA-mCherry was a gift from Pantelis Tsoulfas (Addgene plasmid # 224119 ; http://n2t.net/addgene:224119 ; RRID:Addgene_224119)
